Addgene plasmid #170767: Prham-M.XbaI-M.EcoRI-M.SalI-p15A-aadA
Purpose: Methylase expression vector for 5RM assembly: expresses M.XbaI, M.EcoRI and M.SalI DNA methyltransferases in E. coli
Depositing lab: Ichiro Matsumura. Depositing organization: Emory University. Publication: Golden Gate assembly of BioBrick-compliant parts using Type II restriction endonucleases. Matsumura I. Biotechniques. 2022 May;72(5):185-193. doi: 10.2144/btn-2021-0083. Epub 2022 Mar 8. PubMed 35255734.
Backbone
  Vector backbone: pACYC
  Backbone manufacturer: EMD Millipore/Novagen
  Backbone size w/o insert (bp): 1724
  Total vector size (bp): 6436
  Vector type: Bacterial Expression
Growth in bacteria
  Bacterial resistance: Spectinomycin, 50 μg/mL
  Growth temperature: 37°C
  Growth strain: OmniMax 2
  Growth instructions: Please use OmniMax 2 bacterial strain for expression.
  Copy number: Low Copy
Gene/Insert 1
  Gene/Insert name: M.XbaI
  Species: Synthetic
  Insert size (bp): 1271
  Promoter: rhamnose
  Cloning method: Restriction Enzyme; 5′ cloning site XbaI (destroyed during cloning); 3′ cloning site SpeI (destroyed during cloning)
  Sequencing primers: 5′ part sequenced in different plasmid prior to subcloning; 3′ part sequenced in different plasmid prior to subcloning
Gene/Insert 2
  Gene/Insert name: M.EcoRI
  Species: Synthetic
  Insert size (bp): 980
  Promoter: rhamnose
  Cloning method: Restriction Enzyme; 5′ cloning site XbaI (destroyed during cloning); 3′ cloning site SpeI (destroyed during cloning)
  Sequencing primers: 5′ part sequenced in different plasmid prior to subcloning; 3′ part sequenced in different plasmid prior to subcloning
Gene/Insert 3
  Gene/Insert name: M.SalI
  Species: Synthetic
  Insert size (bp): 1763
  Promoter: rhamnose
  Cloning method: Restriction Enzyme; 5′ cloning site XbaI (destroyed during cloning); 3′ cloning site SpeI (destroyed during cloning)
  Sequencing primers: 5′ part sequenced in different plasmid prior to subcloning; 3′ part sequenced in different plasmid prior to subcloning
Terms and licenses: Academic/Nonprofit Terms; Industry Terms: Not Available to Industry
How to cite: Prham-M.XbaI-M.EcoRI-M.SalI-p15A-aadA was a gift from Ichiro Matsumura (Addgene plasmid # 170767 ; http://n2t.net/addgene:170767 ; RRID:Addgene_170767)
