[The description below was written by a language model from this plasmid's Addgene catalogue record and pLannotate feature annotations shown in this document.]
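Description:
Prham-M.XbaI-M.EcoRI-M.SalI-p15A-aadA is a low-copy bacterial expression plasmid of about 6.4 kb, built on a pACYC-type backbone, that produces three DNA methyltransferases in E. coli. It replicates from the p15A origin, which is compatible with ColE1-type plasmids, so it can coexist in the same cell with a typical cloning vector. Selection is by spectinomycin through the aadA aminoglycoside adenylyltransferase gene (also conferring streptomycin resistance), which the annotation places directly downstream of a bla (AmpR) promoter. Short fragments annotated as RSF ori, bom, S-Tag, SET1 and a T7 terminator appear to be leftovers of the parental vector rather than functional parts of the design.

The payload consists of synthetic genes for M.XbaI, M.EcoRI and M.SalI, each catalogued as being under rhamnose promoter control. The feature table shows a single rhaB promoter, inducible with L-rhamnose and repressed by glucose, followed by an unannotated stretch large enough to hold the M.XbaI gene, then the ecoRIM and salIM coding sequences in the same orientation. This layout suggests an operon-like arrangement, although the record does not say so explicitly. The parts were joined BioBrick-style through XbaI/SpeI junctions that were destroyed during cloning. M.EcoRI and M.SalI methylate adenines within GAATTC and GTCGAC respectively, blocking cleavage by the cognate endonucleases, and M.XbaI is expected to protect XbaI sites in the same way.

The plasmid serves as a methylase expression vector for the "5RM" assembly scheme, in which in vivo methylation of co-resident DNA protects selected restriction sites. This supports Golden Gate-like assembly of BioBrick-compliant parts with ordinary Type II enzymes.
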