Features (pLannotate 1.2.2; 11 found; start..end, strand, type, name):
    669..1214    +  rep_origin     p15A ori: Plasmids containing the medium-copy-number p15A origin of replication can be propagated in E. coli cells that contain a second plasmid with the ColE1 origin.
   1302..1357    +  rep_origin     RSF ori (fragment): Plasmids containing the RSF 1030 origin of replication can be propagated in E. coli cells that contain additional plasmids with compatible origins.
   1456..1477    -  misc_feature   bom (fragment): basis of mobility region from pBR322
   1482..1573    +  promoter       AmpR promoter: bla
   1574..2365    +  CDS            SmR: aminoglycoside adenylyltransferase (Murphy, 1985); aadA; confers resistance to spectinomycin and streptomycin
   2536..2583    -  terminator     T7 terminator: transcription terminator for bacteriophage T7 RNA polymerase
   2591..2608    -  CDS            SET1 (fragment): solubility-enhancement tag derived from T7 phage gene 10B
   2638..2679    -  CDS            S-Tag (fragment): affinity and epitope tag derived from pancreatic ribonuclease A
   2839..2957    +  promoter       rhaB promoter: promoter of the E. coli rhaBAD operon, conferring tight induction with L-rhamnose and repression with D-glucose in the presence of RhaR and RhaS (Giacalone et al., 2006)
   4296..5273    +  CDS            ecoRIM: MTE1_ECOLX - Protein inferred from homology: Swiss-Prot protein existence level 3. This methylase recognizes the double-stranded sequence GAATTC, causes specific methylation on A-3 on both strands, and protects the DNA from cleavage by the EcoRI endonuclease. From Escherichia coli.
   5298..621     +  CDS            salIM (across the origin): MTS1_STRAL - Protein inferred from homology: Swiss-Prot protein existence level 3. This methylase recognizes the double-stranded sequence GTCGAC, causes specific methylation on A-5 on both strands, and protects the DNA from cleavage by the SalI endonuclease. From Streptomyces albus G.
>Addgene plasmid #170767 | Prham-M.XbaI-M.EcoRI-M.SalI-p15A-aadA | addgene full sequence | sequence record 334750 | Addgene NGS Result
GCGTATCTGAGTACGGCCGACGAAAAGATTCGTGGCGGTTATTTAGTGAGTAAACGTAGTCCGTGGTATA
AACAGGAACAACGCGAGCCAGCACCGATTTTACTGACCTATATGGGCCGTGGCAAGGATGACCAGCATCC
ATTACGTTTTATCCGTAATGATAGTGATGCCGTTGCGACGAATATGTACTTAATGTTATATCCGACGGCA
TTACTGCAACGTTACTTAGCCGGCGACCCAGAACGCATCAAGCAGGTGCACAAAGCGTTATTAGCGATTA
CCGCAGCCGATCTGCGCGGTGGTGGTCGTGTTTACGGCGGTGGCCTGCACAAGATGGAACCGAAGGAGTT
AGCCGCATTACCGGCCGATGGCATTGCGACCCTGGACCCAGTTTTACGTGAAGATATTAGTATGGTTAGT
GTTCCGCCGCGTAAGCGCACGGGCCGTCCGCAGATGCCAGGTCCGAGTGCAAGTGAAGTGCGCGCCTGGG
CACGCGCGAATGGTGTGTGCGTTCCAGATCGTGGCCGTTTACGTCCGGAAGTTTGGGACGCCTGGCGTCA
GGCGCACGCGGGTGAGGCAAGCCCATTAAACATCGACGCCGGTGATCAGGTGGCCCTGTGGTGAAAGCTT
TACTAGAAATATTTTATCTGATTAATAAGATGATCTTCTTGAGATCGTTTTGGTCTGCGCGTAATCTCTT
GCTCTGAAAACGAAAAAACCGCCTTGCAGGGCGGTTTTTCGAAGGTTCTCTGAGCTACCAACTCTTTGAA
CCGAGGTAACTGGCTTGGAGGAGCGCAGTCACCAAAACTTGTCCTTTCAGTTTAGCCTTAACCGGCGCAT
GACTTCAAGACTAACTCCTCTAAATCAATTACCAGTGGCTGCTGCCAGTGGTGCTTTTGCATGTCTTTCC
GGGTTGGACTCAAGACGATAGTTACCGGATAAGGCGCAGCGGTCGGACTGAACGGGGGGTTCGTGCATAC
AGTCCAGCTTGGAGCGAACTGCCTACCCGGAACTGAGTGTCAGGCGTGGAATGAGACAAACGCGGCCATA
ACAGCGGAATGACACCGGTAAACCGAAAGGCAGGAACAGGAGAGCGCACGAGGGAGCCGCCAGGGGGAAA
CGCCTGGTATCTTTATAGTCCTGTCGGGTTTCGCCACCACTGATTTGAGCGTCAGATTTCGTGATGCTTG
TCAGGGGGGCGGAGCCTATGGAAAAACGGCTTTGCCGCGGCCCTCTCACTTCCCTGTTAAGTATCTTCCT
GGCATCTTCCAGGAAATCTCCGCCCCGTTCGTAAGCCATTTCCGCTCGCCGCAGTCGAACGACCGAGCGT
AGCGAGTCAGTGAGCGAGGAAGCGGAATATATCCTGTATCACATATTCTGCTGACGCACCGGTGCAGCCT
TTTTTCTCCTGCCACATGAAGCACTTCACTGACACCCTCATCAGTGCCAACATAGTAAGCCAGTATACAC
TCCGCTAGCTATTTGTTTATTTTTCTAAATACATTCAAATATGTATCCGCTCATGAGACAATAACCCTGA
TAAATGCTTCAATAATATTGAAAAAGGAAGAGTATGAGGGAAGCGGTGATCGCCGAAGTATCGACTCAAC
TATCAGAGGTAGTTGGCGTCATCGAGCGCCATCTCGAACCGACGTTGCTGGCCGTACATTTGTACGGCTC
CGCAGTGGATGGCGGCCTGAAGCCACACAGTGATATTGATTTGCTGGTTACGGTGACCGTAAGGCTTGAT
GAAACAACGCGGCGAGCTTTGATCAACGACCTTTTGGAAACTTCGGCTTCCCCTGGAGAGAGCGAGATTC
TCCGCGCTGTAGAAGTCACCATTGTTGTGCACGACGACATCATTCCGTGGCGTTATCCAGCTAAGCGCGA
ACTGCAATTTGGAGAATGGCAGCGCAATGACATTCTTGCAGGTATCTTCGAGCCAGCCACGATCGACATT
GATCTGGCTATCTTGCTGACAAAAGCAAGAGAACATAGCGTTGCCTTGGTAGGTCCAGCGGCGGAGGAAC
TCTTTGATCCGGTTCCTGAACAGGATCTATTTGAGGCGCTAAATGAAACCTTAACGCTATGGAACTCGCC
GCCCGACTGGGCTGGCGATGAGCGAAATGTAGTGCTTACGTTGTCCCGCATTTGGTACAGCGCAGTAACC
GGCAAAATCGCGCCGAAGGATGTCGCTGCCGACTGGGCAATGGAGCGCCTGCCGGCCCAGTATCAGCCCG
TCATACTTGAAGCTAGACAGGCTTATCTTGGACAAGAAGAAGATCGCTTGGCCTCGCGCGCAGATCAGTT
GGAAGAATTTGTCCACTACGTGAAAGGCGAGATCACCAAGGTAGTCGGCAAATAATGTCTAACAATTCGT
TCAAGCCGAGGGGCCGCAAGATCCGGCCACGATGACCCGGTCGTCGGTTCAGGGCAGGGTCGTTAAATAG
CCGCTTATGTCTATTGCTGGTTTACCGGTTTATTGACTACCGGAAGCAGTGTGACCGTGTGCTTCTCAAA
TGCCTGAGGTTTCAGCAAAAAACCCCTCAAGACCCGTTTAGAGGCCCCAAGGGGTTATGCTAGTTATTGC
TCAGCGGTGGCAGCAGCCTAGGTTAATTAAGCTGCGCTAGTAGACGAGTCCATGTGCTGGCGTTCAAATT
TCGCAGCAGCGGTTTCTTTACCAGACTCGACAAGCTTACTAGAGGATGTCGTCAACACGGCGAAATAGTA
ATCACGAGGTCAGGTTCTTACCTTAAATTTTCGACGGAAAACCACGTAAAAAACGTCGATTTTTCAAGAT
ACAGCGTGAATTTTCAGGAAATGCGGTGAGCATCACATCACCACAATTCAGCAAATTGTGAACATCATCA
CGTTCATCTTTCCCTGGTTGCCAATGGCCCATTTTCCTGTCAGTAACGAGAAGGTCGCGAATTGAGGCGC
TTTTTAGACTGGTCGTAATGAAATTCAGCTACTAGAGCATGCGTACTTAGAGGAAATAAACCATGAAAAA
TGCGACCACCCAGGCTCGTGCGGTGCAGGGTGACTGTCTGGTTGAACTCGCGCGTCTGGAAGAATGCGAA
GCTGATCTCGTTTACCTGGACCCGCCGTTCTTCACCAACCGTCGTCACTCCTCCATTAGCCGTGACCGTA
TTAATGCTTTCTCTTTCGACGACGCGTGGGGTGATCTGGGTGAGTATGCAGATTTTATGGAACAACGTCT
CCGTGAGGCGCACCGTGTGCTGAAACATTCTGGTTCTATCTTCGTTCACTGCGATACTTCTGCGAACTTT
CTCCTGCGTACTCTCCTCAACAACATCTTCGGCGCGTCCCAGTTTCGCAGCGAAATCATCTGGTCCTACA
AGCGCTGGTCTAACTCTGCTCGTAACCTGCTGCCAGCGCATCAGACCATCCTGTTCTACTCTAAATCTGA
CGCGTACAAATTCAATGTTCTCCACGGTTCTTATTCTGAAACCACTAATGTAGATCAGATCCTCCAGCTG
CGCCAACGTGACGCTGACGGTGTTAGCAAATATGCGACTGACAAACTCGGTAACACCATCTATGGCACCG
AAAAGAATGGCGTGCCGCTGAACGACGTTTGGGCAATCCCGTTTCTCAATCCGAAAGCGAAAGAACGTAC
CGGCTATCCGACTCAGAAACCAATTCTGCTGCTGGAACGCATCATCGAAATCTCCACCGATCCAGGTGAC
TTCATCGTTGACCCGTTCTGTGGTTCTGGTACTACCCTGGTGGCGGCAGCGATCCTGGGCCGTCGTGCAT
TCGGTATCGACACTTCTCGCGAAGCGGTTGCTCTGGCAAACCGCCGTATCGAGGAACCGGTGCGTACCGA
TTCTGCACTCCTGAAAAAGGGTCGTCTGGCATACGCGACTGCTAACCTCAAAGCACTCGCGGTTCTCGAA
GGTCTGGACTTCGTGCCAGTACACCGTAACAGCGGTATTGATGCTTTTCTGCGCTCTCCAGAAGGTGAAC
CGCTGGTTCCAGTACGTGTGCAACGTAACGGTGAATCTATCAGCGACGCGGCTGCTTCCCTGGCGCGTGC
TGCTATTAGCAAGAAGGCGAAAAACGCAATCCTCGTTCGTACTAATGAAGAGACTGGTCTGTTTAGCACC
GACGCACTCCCACCGTTTATGCACCTGATTGAGTCTACCGCACTGCGCATTAAATCTAGCCTGGATGCGT
CCCTCATCGCGGGTGAGACTAAATCCGCAGCAAACAACTCTTTCAAACCAAAACCGCTCCGTGGCTCCGC
GTGATACTAGATAAGGAGGTATACCATGGCGCGTAACGCGACCAATAAACTGCTGCATAAAGCGAAAAAA
TCTAAATCTGACGAGTTCTACACCCAATACTGTGACATTGAGAACGAACTCCAGTACTACCGTGAACACT
TCTCTGACAAAGTTGTTTACTGCAACTGCGATGACCCGCGTGTTTCTAACTTCTTCAAATACTTCGCTGT
AAATTTCGACAACCTGGGTCTGAAGAAACTGATCGCGTCTTGCTATGTGGAAAACAAAGAAGGTTTCTCT
TCTTCTGAAGCGGCTAAAAACGGTTTCTACTACGAATACCACAAGGAGAACGGCAAAAAACTCGTTTTCG
ATGACATTTCTGTGTCTTCTTTTTGCGGTGACGGTGACTTCCGTTCTAGCGAATCTATCGACCTGCTCAA
GAAATCCGACATCGTTGTTACCAACCCGCCGTTTTCTCTCTTCCGTGAATATCTGGACCAACTCATTAAG
TACGACAAAAAGTTTCTGATCATCGCGAACGTTAACAGCATCACCTATAAGGAAGTTTTCAACCTGATCA
AAGAGAACAAAATCTGGCTGGGCGTACATCTGGGTCGTGGCGTTTCCGGTTTCATCGTTCCGGAGCACTA
TGAACTGTATGGCACCGAAGCTCGTATCGACTCTAATGGTAATCGTATCATTTCTCCGAACAACTGCCTG
TGGCTGACCAACCTCGACGTTTTCATCCGTCATAAGGACCTGCCGCTCACTCGTAAATACTTTGGTAATG
AAAGCTCTTACCCGAAATATGATAATTACGATGCGATCAATGTGAATAAAACCAAAGACATCCCGCTGGA
CTACAACGGTGTTATGGGTGTTCCGATCACCTTTCTGCACAAATTCAACCCGGAACAGTTCGAGCTGATT
AAGTTCCGCAAAGGTGTTGACGAGAAAGACCTGTCTATCAATGGCAAATGCCCGTATTTTCGTATTCTCA
TCAAGAATAAACGCCTCCAAAAATGATACTAGATAAGGAGGTATAGCATGCACAGCGAAGCCCGTGAGGC
GGAAGCACGTCGCTTACTGCTGCAAGAAACCTTAGACGCGGAGCGTACCTTCTTAGAACGTAACCAGTGG
GGTCAATTTGCAACCCCACCGAGCTTAGCAGGCGAGATTATGCGTTATACGATTGATCTGCATGAAGAGA
CGCGTATTAACTTTTTAGAACCGAGTTGTGGCAGTGGTAGTTTCTTTAGCGCACTGTTACGCAACTTAGG
CGATAAGAAAATCGAGCACGCAGTGGGCGTTGAATTAGATCCACGCTTTAGCAAAGCGGCGAGCGATCTG
TGGACCGGCCAAGGCCTGCGTGTTATTGAGGGTGATTTCACGAGTCCAAGCCTGGTTAGCGGTCCGGTTG
CCAGCCTGCTGGTGGCGAATCCGCCATACGTTCGTCACCACCATCTGGGTATTGATCAGAAACGTGATCT
GGTTGCACGTTGCGCCGATCAGTTAGGTATTAAGCCGAGTGGTTTAAGCGGTCTGTATCTGTATTTCGTT
CTGCTGAGCCATCGTTTATTACGTGCGGATGCGGTTAGTACGTGGCTGATTCCAAGCGAATTTATGGACG
TTAACTATGGTACGGCGCTGAAAGAATATCTGGCCACCCGTGTGCAGTTAGTGCGCATTCACCAGTATGA
TGCAGCGGAGGTTCAGTTCGATGACGCCCTGGTGACCAGTAGTGTGGTTGTGTTTCGTAATAGCCCACCA
CGCCCAGGTCACACCGCAGAATTTAGTTTCGGCGGTACGTTAAGTGAGCCGAAGGTGACCCATCAGATCC
CGAGCGCAGCCTTAACGCCAGAAGCGAAATGGAGCCGTTATGTGACCGGTGTTATGCCAGCAGACATTAA
CCTGAAACAGACGGGTCCAAAGCTGAGCGACTTTTTCAAAATCCGTCGTGGCTTAGCGACCGGCAGCAAT
GCGTTTTTCATCATTCCACGTAGTGAGGCCGAACGTCTGGGCATTAAGCGTAATTTTCTGCGCCCGATTC
TGCCGAGCCCACGCAAACTGAAAGGCGATGCGATCACGGCGGACGCGAGTGGCTGGCCGGACATTCCGGA
GCAGCTGGCGCTGCTGGACTGCCCGCTGCCGATCGAGGACCTGTTACTGGAAAATCCAGCATTAGCA
